Addgene plasmid #87279: pRS414 Hsh155 G409E
Purpose: Encodes Hsh155 G409E for expression in yeast
Depositing lab: Aaron Hoskins. Depositing organization: University of Wisconsin, Madison. Publication: SF3b1 mutations associated with myelodysplastic syndromes alter the fidelity of branchsite selection in yeast. Carrocci TJ, Zoerner DM, Paulson JC, Hoskins AA. Nucleic Acids Res. 2017 Jan 6. pii: gkw1349. doi: 10.1093/nar/gkw1349. PubMed 28062854.
Backbone
  Vector backbone: pRS414
  Backbone manufacturer: ATCC
  Backbone size w/o insert (bp): 4788
  Total vector size (bp): 8124
  Vector type: Bacterial Expression, Yeast Expression
  Selectable markers: TRP1
Growth in bacteria
  Bacterial resistance: Ampicillin, 100 μg/mL
  Growth temperature: 37°C
  Growth strain: DH5alpha
  Copy number: Unknown
Gene/Insert
  Gene/Insert name: HSH155
  Species: S. cerevisiae (budding yeast)
  Insert size (bp): 3426
  Mutation: G409E
  GenBank ID: NP_014015.1
  Entrez Gene: HSH155 (a.k.a. YMR288W)
  Cloning method: Restriction Enzyme; 5′ cloning site SacI (not destroyed); 3′ cloning site XhoI (not destroyed)
  Sequencing primers: 5′ TGTAAAACGACGGCCAGT; 3′ CAGGAAACAGCTATGAC
Terms and licenses: Academic/Nonprofit Terms; Industry Terms: Not Available to Industry
How to cite: pRS414 Hsh155 G409E was a gift from Aaron Hoskins (Addgene plasmid # 87279 ; http://n2t.net/addgene:87279 ; RRID:Addgene_87279)
