[The description below was written by a language model from this plasmid's Addgene catalogue record and pLannotate feature annotations shown in this document.]
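Description:
pRS414 Hsh155 G409E is an E. coli–yeast shuttle plasmid built on the pRS414 backbone, a centromeric vector for Saccharomyces cerevisiae. In bacteria it replicates from a high-copy ColE1/pUC-type origin and is selected with ampicillin through the AmpR β-lactamase gene. In yeast the CEN6/ARS element provides autonomous replication and centromere-based segregation, which typically keeps the plasmid at low, stable copy number, and the TRP1 marker with its own promoter allows selection in tryptophan auxotrophs. The backbone also carries an f1 origin for single-stranded DNA production and the remnants of the lacZα cloning region (lac promoter, operator and CAP site), with T7 and T3 promoters flanking the insertion site.

The payload is an approximately 3.4 kb S. cerevisiae HSH155 (YMR288W) fragment cloned between SacI and XhoI and carrying the G409E substitution. Hsh155 is the yeast orthologue of SF3b1, a U2 snRNP component that contacts the pre-mRNA around the branch site early in spliceosome assembly. The annotated coding sequence spans about 2.9 kb, so the insert includes a few hundred base pairs on either side. A short fragment of ABZ2 is annotated downstream, which suggests the insert is a genomic fragment. The record does not name a yeast promoter. Expression may therefore come from native HSH155 flanking sequence, but this is not stated.

According to the associated publication title, the plasmid belongs to a study of SF3b1 mutations linked to myelodysplastic syndromes and their effect on the fidelity of branch site selection in yeast. It is intended to express the G409E variant in yeast for that kind of splicing analysis.
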