Features (pLannotate 1.2.2; 19 found; start..end, strand, type, name):
    137..186     +  misc_feature   bom (fragment): basis of mobility region from pBR322
    324..471     +  promoter       TRP1 promoter: S. cerevisiae TRP1
    472..1146    +  CDS            TRP1: phosphoribosylanthranilate isomerase, required for tryptophan biosynthesis; S. cerevisiae TRP1; yeast auxotrophic marker
   1197..1248    +  misc_feature   bom (fragment): basis of mobility region from pBR322
   1276..1704    -  rep_origin     f1 ori (sequence partly withheld): f1 bacteriophage origin of replication; arrow indicates direction of (+) strand synthesis
   1708..1863    -  CDS            lacZα (fragment): LacZα fragment of β-galactosidase; lacZ fragment
   1871..1889    +  promoter       T7 promoter: promoter for bacteriophage T7 RNA polymerase
   2170..5082    +  CDS            HSH155: SF3B1_YEAST - Experimental evidence at protein level: Swiss-Prot protein existence level 1. Contacts pre-mRNA on both sides of the branch site early in spliceosome assembly. From Saccharomyces cerevisiae (strain ATCC 204508 / S288c) (Baker's yeast).
   5284..5337    +  CDS            ABZ2 (fragment): PABC_YEAST - Experimental evidence at protein level: Swiss-Prot protein existence level 1. Converts 4-amino-4-deoxychorismate into 4-aminobenzoate (PABA) and pyruvate. From Saccharomyces cerevisiae (strain ATCC 204508 / S288c) (Baker's yeast).
   5354..5372    -  promoter       T3 promoter: promoter for bacteriophage T3 RNA polymerase
   5417..5433    -  protein_bind   lac operator: The lac repressor binds to the lac operator to inhibit transcription in E. coli. This inhibition can be relieved by adding lactose or isopropyl-β-D-thiogalactopyranoside (IPTG). lac repressor encoded by lacI
   5441..5471    -  promoter       lac promoter: promoter for the E. coli lac operon
   5486..5507    -  protein_bind   CAP binding site: CAP binding activates transcription in the presence of cAMP. E. coli catabolite activator protein
   5520..5612    -  CDS            lacI (fragment): lac repressor; lacI; The lac repressor binds to the lac operator to inhibit transcription in E. coli. This inhibition can be relieved by adding lactose or isopropyl-β-D-thiogalactopyranoside (IPTG).
   5795..6383    -  rep_origin     ori: high-copy-number ColE1/pMB1/pBR322/pUC origin of replication
   6554..7414    -  CDS            AmpR: β-lactamase; bla; confers resistance to ampicillin, carbenicillin, and related antibiotics
   7415..7519    -  promoter       AmpR promoter: bla
   7556..8059    +  misc_feature   CEN/ARS: S. cerevisiae CEN6 centromere fused to an autonomously replicating sequence
   8127..35      +  CDS            rop (fragment) (across the origin): Rop protein, which maintains plasmids at low copy number; rop
>Addgene plasmid #87279 | pRS414 Hsh155 G409E | addgene full sequence | sequence record 183000 | Addgene NGS Result
TCGCGCGTTTCGGTGATGACGGTGAAAACCTCTGACACATGCAGCTCCCGGAGACGGTCACAGCTTGTCT
GTAAGCGGATGCCGGGAGCAGACAAGCCCGTCAGGGCGCGTCAGCGGGTGTTGGCGGGTGTCGGGGCTGG
CTTAACTATGCGGCATCAGAGCAGATTGTACTGAGAGTGCACCATAGATCACGACATTACTATATATATA
ATATAGGAAGCATTTAATAGAACAGCATCGTAATATATGTGTACTTTGCAGTTATGACGCCAGATGGCAG
TAGTGGAAGATATTCTTTATTGAAAAATAGCTTGTCACCTTACGTACAATCTTGATCCGGAGCTTTTCTT
TTTTTGCCGATTAAGAATTAATTCGGTCGAAAAAAGAAAAGGAGAGGGCCAAGAGGGAGGGCATTGGTGA
CTATTGAGCACGTGAGTATACGTGATTAAGCACACAAAGGCAGCTTGGAGTATGTCTGTTATTAATTTCA
CAGGTAGTTCTGGTCCATTGGTGAAAGTTTGCGGCTTGCAGAGCACAGAGGCCGCAGAATGTGCTCTAGA
TTCCGATGCTGACTTGCTGGGTATTATATGTGTGCCCAATAGAAAGAGAACAATTGACCCGGTTATTGCA
AGGAAAATTTCAAGTCTTGTAAAAGCATATAAAAATAGTTCAGGCACTCCGAAATACTTGGTTGGCGTGT
TTCGTAATCAACCTAAGGAGGATGTTTTGGCTCTGGTCAATGATTACGGCATTGATATCGTCCAACTGCA
TGGAGATGAGTCGTGGCAAGAATACCAAGAGTTCCTCGGTTTGCCAGTTATTAAAAGACTCGTATTTCCA
AAAGACTGCAACATACTACTCAGTGCAGCTTCACAGAAACCTCATTCGTTTATTCCCTTGTTTGATTCAG
AAGCAGGTGGGACAGGTGAACTTTTGGATTGGAACTCGATTTCTGACTGGGTTGGAAGGCAAGAGAGCCC
CGAAAGCTTACATTTTATGTTAGCTGGTGGACTGACGCCAGAAAATGTTGGTGATGCGCTTAGATTAAAT
GGCGTTATTGGTGTTGATGTAAGCGGAGGTGTGGAGACAAATGGTGTAAAAGACTCTAACAAAATAGCAA
ATTTCGTCAAAAATGCTAAGAAATAGGTTATTACTGAGTAGTATTTATTTAAGTATTGTTTGTGCACTTG
CCGATCTATGCGGTGTGAAATACCGCACAGATGCGTAAGGAGAAAATACCGCATCAGGAAATTGTAAGCG
TTAATATTTTGTTAAAATTCGCGTTAAATTTTTGTTAAATCAGCTCATTTTTTAACCAATAGGCCGAAAT
CGGCAAAATCCCTTATAAATCAAAAGAATAGACCGAGATAGGGT
[37 nt withheld, positions 1375-1411]
AAAGAACGTGGACTCCAACGTCAAAGG
[49 nt withheld, positions 1439-1487]
T
[91 nt withheld, positions 1489-1579]
G
[124 nt withheld, positions 1581-1704]
CCATTCGCCATTCAGGCTGCGCAACTGTTGGGAAGGGCGATCGGTGCGGGCCTCTTCGCTATTACGCCAG
CTGGCGAAAGGGGGATGTGCTGCAAGGCGATTAAGTTGGGTAACGCCAGGGTTTTCCCAGTCACGACGTT
GTAAAACGACGGCCAGTGAGCGCGCGTAATACGACTCACTATAGGGCGAATTGGGTACCGGGCCCCCCCC
TCGAGCATGTACTTTCCGCCTAACTACCATCACCTGTCTTTATTTATTCCGCTGACAGATATGCACAACC
AATTATCGTCTCTTGAAAGCTTTTTAGACGTGATTGCTGTTATTTGGCACGTTGTTAGTATTTAAGCTTA
TTCGGGTTTGCATTGATATTTGCCCGAGCAGAAATCTCCTTCTCGATGAGTTAGAACTGAAACATCTCTT
CAATTACTTATACATAATAAACATAGAAAGCCAGGACCTGTCATCATGAGTCATCCGATTCAATTTGTAA
ACGCTAATAATAGCGATAAGAGCCACCAATTAGGCGGTCAATATTCTATTCCTCAGGATTTGAGGGAAAA
CCTGCAGAAAGAAGCTGCACGTATTGGTGAGAACGAAAAAGATGTGCTACAGGAAAAAATGGAAACTAGG
ACAGTGCAAAATCGAGAGGATTCATACCACAAAAGAAGGTTTGATATGAAGTTTGAGCCGGATTCCGATA
CACAAACTGTTACGTCTTCAGAAAATACCCAAGACGCTGTCGTGCCAAGGAAAAGAAAATCTCGTTGGGA
TGTAAAAGGGTACGAGCCACCTGATGAATCTTCAACAGCGGTCAAAGAAAACTCTGATAGTGCTTTGGTT
AATGTAGAAGGAATCCATGATTTGATGTTTTTTAAACCTTCTGACCATAAATATTTCGCCGACGTTATAT
CCAAAAAACCCATAGATGAGTTAAATAAGGATGAAAAGAAAGAAAGAACCCTGTCGATGTTACTTCTGAA
AATAAAAAATGGCAATACAGCGAGTAGGAGGACTTCTATGCGGATTTTAACCGATAAAGCTGTTACATTT
GGTCCAGAAATGATATTTAACCGCTTATTGCCCATATTACTAGACAGAAGTTTGGAAGACCAGGAAAGAC
ATCTAATGATCAAGACCATAGATCGCGTCCTTTACCAGCTAGGAGATTTAACAAAACCTTACGTTCACAA
AATACTTGTAGTAGCTGCCCCATTGCTAATAGATGAAGATCCAATGGTTCGTTCAACAGGCCAGGAGATA
ATCACCAATCTGTCTACAGTCGCTGGCCTAAAAACCATTCTAACAGTAATGAGACCTGATATTGAGAATG
AGGATGAGTATGTTAGAAATGTAACTTCAAGAGCGGCGGCTGTGGTGGCAAAAGCCCTTGGTGTTAATCA
ATTGCTTCCTTTCATCAATGCAGCATGCCACTCACGGAAGTCTTGGAAAGCAAGGCATACTGGCATAAAA
ATTGTGCAGCAAATAGGTATACTTTTGGGAATAGGTGTCTTGAATCATCTTACTGGGCTGATGAGTTGTA
TCAAAGACTGCCTAATGGATGATCACGTTCCGGTGCGAATTGTTACAGCACATACTTTATCAACACTAGC
AGAAAATTCTTATCCATATGGTATCGAAGTTTTCAACGTTGTACTGGAGCCATTATGGAAGGGTATAAGA
AGTCATCGTGAGAAAGTGCTATCTTCTTTTTTAAAAGCTGTTGGATCTATGATCCCATTGATGGACCCAG
AGTATGCCGGTTATTATACCACAGAAGCAATGAGAATAATTAGACGTGAATTCGACTCTCCCGATGATGA
AATGAAAAAGACCATTCTTTTAGTATTACAAAAATGTAGCGCTGTAGAATCCATAACGCCAAAATTTCTG
AGAGAAGAAATCGCGCCAGAATTCTTTCAAAAATTTTGGGTCAGACGAGTGGCATTGGATAGACCATTAA
ACAAAGTTGTTACATATACTACTGTTACATTAGCAAAGAAATTAGGTTGTTCTTATACCATTGATAAATT
ATTAACACCATTGAGAGATGAAGCTGAGCCGTTCAGAACAATGGCTGTCCATGCTGTTACTAGAACAGTA
AACTTATTAGGGACAGCAGATTTAGATGAGAGATTAGAAACGAGGCTTATTGATGCGCTCTTGATAGCAT
TTCAAGAACAAACAAATAGTGATTCTATAATCTTTAAAGGGTTTGGGGCAGTGACGGTGTCACTTGACAT
CCGTATGAAACCGTTTTTAGCACCCATTGTGAGTACGATTTTAAATCATTTAAAGCATAAAACTCCCTTG
GTTCGTCAACATGCAGCAGATCTATGTGCCATACTAATACCAGTCATCAAGAACTGTCACGAATTCGAAA
TGTTGAATAAATTGAACATTATATTGTATGAATCCTTAGGCGAAGTATATCCAGAGGTATTAGGTTCTAT
AATCAACGCTATGTACTGTATTACTAGCGTAATGGATTTGGATAAACTACAACCTCCTATTAATCAAATT
TTACCAACCTTAACTCCAATTTTAAGAAACAAGCATAGAAAAGTCGAAGTAAACACTATCAAATTTGTTG
GACTTATTGGTAAATTAGCACCTACCTATGCACCTCCTAAAGAATGGATGAGAATATGTTTTGAACTATT
AGAACTTTTGAAAAGTACAAATAAAGAAATAAGAAGATCAGCAAATGCCACGTTTGGATTCATTGCTGAA
GCAATTGGACCTCACGATGTTCTTGTTGCGTTATTGAACAATTTAAAGGTTCAAGAACGTCAGTTACGTG
TATGCACGGCTGTTGCTATCGGTATCGTTGCTAAAGTGTGTGGTCCTTACAACGTGCTGCCAGTAATCAT
GAATGAATACACAACACCAGAGACTAATGTTCAAAACGGTGTTCTCAAGGCCATGTCATTCATGTTTGAG
TACATTGGTAACATGTCTAAGGATTACATATACTTCATAACACCATTATTAGAAGATGCACTCACCGATA
GGGATTTAGTTCATCGTCAGACAGCGTCGAACGTAATAACCCACTTAGCTTTAAACTGTTCAGGTACAGG
TCACGAAGATGCCTTCATTCATTTAATGAATCTTCTAATACCCAATATTTTTGAAACTTCACCACATGCT
ATTATGCGTATTTTAGAAGGTTTGGAGGCACTGAGTCAAGCTCTTGGCCCTGGACTATTCATGAACTACA
TATGGGCAGGATTGTTCCATCCAGCGAAGAATGTAAGGAAAGCATTTTGGAGGGTGTATAATAACATGTA
CGTAATGTACCAGGACGCCATGGTACCTTTTTACCCCGTTACACCAGACAACAATGAAGAATATATAGAA
GAACTGGATTTAGTTCTGTGAATATATATAGAGCATATAAATAACCACAACTTGTAAGAATATTTTACTT
GACACACCTATATCATCACGTCACGATGCCTTCATAGATTATGATGAAATATAAACAGAACCTGCTATTG
GAAAAAAAAGGGCAGGAAAAAATTTTGTGAAAGTGAGTAAAAGAAAGATGAAGAGCGAGACATGGATAAT
AAGAAATAGATGTCACTAATGGACAATTGGAAGACTGATATGGAAAGTTACGATGAAGGAGGAGCTCCAG
CTTTTGTTCCCTTTAGTGAGGGTTAATTGCGCGCTTGGCGTAATCATGGTCATAGCTGTTTCCTGTGTGA
AATTGTTATCCGCTCACAATTCCACACAACATACGAGCCGGAAGCATAAAGTGTAAAGCCTGGGGTGCCT
AATGAGTGAGCTAACTCACATTAATTGCGTTGCGCTCACTGCCCGCTTTCCAGTCGGGAAACCTGTCGTG
CCAGCTGCATTAATGAATCGGCCAACGCGCGGGGAGAGGCGGTTTGCGTATTGGGCGCTCTTCCGCTTCC
TCGCTCACTGACTCGCTGCGCTCGGTCGTTCGGCTGCGGCGAGCGGTATCAGCTCACTCAAAGGCGGTAA
TACGGTTATCCACAGAATCAGGGGATAACGCAGGAAAGAACATGTGAGCAAAAGGCCAGCAAAAGGCCAG
GAACCGTAAAAAGGCCGCGTTGCTGGCGTTTTTCCATAGGCTCCGCCCCCCTGACGAGCATCACAAAAAT
CGACGCTCAAGTCAGAGGTGGCGAAACCCGACAGGACTATAAAGATACCAGGCGTTTCCCCCTGGAAGCT
CCCTCGTGCGCTCTCCTGTTCCGACCCTGCCGCTTACCGGATACCTGTCCGCCTTTCTCCCTTCGGGAAG
CGTGGCGCTTTCTCATAGCTCACGCTGTAGGTATCTCAGTTCGGTGTAGGTCGTTCGCTCCAAGCTGGGC
TGTGTGCACGAACCCCCCGTTCAGCCCGACCGCTGCGCCTTATCCGGTAACTATCGTCTTGAGTCCAACC
CGGTAAGACACGACTTATCGCCACTGGCAGCAGCCACTGGTAACAGGATTAGCAGAGCGAGGTATGTAGG
CGGTGCTACAGAGTTCTTGAAGTGGTGGCCTAACTACGGCTACACTAGAAGAACAGTATTTGGTATCTGC
GCTCTGCTGAAGCCAGTTACCTTCGGAAAAAGAGTTGGTAGCTCTTGATCCGGCAAACAAACCACCGCTG
GTAGCGGTGGTTTTTTTGTTTGCAAGCAGCAGATTACGCGCAGAAAAAAAGGATCTCAAGAAGATCCTTT
GATCTTTTCTACGGGGTCTGACGCTCAGTGGAACGAAAACTCACGTTAAGGGATTTTGGTCATGAGATTA
TCAAAAAGGATCTTCACCTAGATCCTTTTAAATTAAAAATGAAGTTTTAAATCAATCTAAAGTATATATG
AGTAAACTTGGTCTGACAGTTACCAATGCTTAATCAGTGAGGCACCTATCTCAGCGATCTGTCTATTTCG
TTCATCCATAGTTGCCTGACTCCCCGTCGTGTAGATAACTACGATACGGGAGGGCTTACCATCTGGCCCC
AGTGCTGCAATGATACCGCGAGACCCACGCTCACCGGCTCCAGATTTATCAGCAATAAACCAGCCAGCCG
GAAGGGCCGAGCGCAGAAGTGGTCCTGCAACTTTATCCGCCTCCATCCAGTCTATTAATTGTTGCCGGGA
AGCTAGAGTAAGTAGTTCGCCAGTTAATAGTTTGCGCAACGTTGTTGCCATTGCTACAGGCATCGTGGTG
TCACGCTCGTCGTTTGGTATGGCTTCATTCAGCTCCGGTTCCCAACGATCAAGGCGAGTTACATGATCCC
CCATGTTGTGCAAAAAAGCGGTTAGCTCCTTCGGTCCTCCGATCGTTGTCAGAAGTAAGTTGGCCGCAGT
GTTATCACTCATGGTTATGGCAGCACTGCATAATTCTCTTACTGTCATGCCATCCGTAAGATGCTTTTCT
GTGACTGGTGAGTACTCAACCAAGTCATTCTGAGAATAGTGTATGCGGCGACCGAGTTGCTCTTGCCCGG
CGTCAATACGGGATAATACCGCGCCACATAGCAGAACTTTAAAAGTGCTCATCATTGGAAAACGTTCTTC
GGGGCGAAAACTCTCAAGGATCTTACCGCTGTTGAGATCCAGTTCGATGTAACCCACTCGTGCACCCAAC
TGATCTTCAGCATCTTTTACTTTCACCAGCGTTTCTGGGTGAGCAAAAACAGGAAGGCAAAATGCCGCAA
AAAAGGGAATAAGGGCGACACGGAAATGTTGAATACTCATACTCTTCCTTTTTCAATATTATTGAAGCAT
TTATCAGGGTTATTGTCTCATGAGCGGATACATATTTGAATGTATTTAGAAAAATAAACAAATAGGGGTT
CCGCGCACATTTCCCCGAAAAGTGCCACCTGGGTCCTTTTCATCACGTGCTATAAAAATAATTATAATTT
AAATTTTTTAATATAAATATATAAATTAAAAATAGAAAGTAAAAAAAGAAATTAAAGAAAAAATAGTTTT
TGTTTTCCGAAGATGTAAAAGACTCTAGGGGGATCGCCAACAAATACTACCTTTTATCTTGCTCTTCCTG
CTCTCAGGTATTAATGCCGAATTGTTTCATCTTGTCTGTGTAGAAGACCACACACGAAAATCCTGTGATT
TTACATTTTACTTATCGTTAATCGAATGTATATCTATTTAATCTGCTTTTCTTGTCTAATAAATATATAT
GTAAAGTACGCTTTTTGTTGAAATTTTTTAAACCTTTGTTTATTTTTTTTTCTTCATTCCGTAACTCTTC
TACCTTCTTTATTTACTTTCTAAAATCCAAATACAAAACATAAAAATAAATAAACACAGAGTAAATTCCC
AAATTATTCCATCATTAAAAGATACGAGGCGCGTGTAAGTTACAGGCAAGCGATCCGTCTAAGAAACCAT
TATTATCATGACATTAACCTATAAAAATAGGCGTATCACGAGGCCCTTTCGTC
